Addgene plasmid #159960: AAV-Synapsin-NLS-mTurquoise2dC10-408LOV2-Ja(delta)-NES21-WPRE
Purpose: optoNES construct with modified mTurquoise2-LOV2 RET
Depositing lab: Michael Courtney. Depositing organization: Turku Bioscience Centre. Publication: Resonance energy transfer sensitises and monitors in situ switching of LOV2-based optogenetic actuators. Li LL, Klein FM, Li Greci L, Popinigis A, Freudenberg F, Courtney MJ. Nat Commun. 2020 Oct 9;11(1):5107. doi: 10.1038/s41467-020-18816-8. PubMed 33037199.
Backbone
  Vector backbone: AAV
  Backbone size w/o insert (bp): 4543
  Vector type: Mammalian Expression, AAV
Growth in bacteria
  Bacterial resistance: Ampicillin, 100 μg/mL
  Growth temperature: 37°C
  Growth strain: NEB Stable
  Copy number: High Copy
Gene/Insert
  Gene/Insert name: NLS-mTurquoise2dC10-408LOV2-Ja(delta)-NES21
  Species: Synthetic
  Insert size (bp): 1250
  Mutation: synthetic
  Promoter: hSyn1
  Cloning method: Restriction Enzyme; 5′ cloning site multiple; modular (not destroyed); 3′ cloning site multiple; modular (unknown if destroyed)
  Sequencing primers: 5′ 3'Syn-fwd; 3′ WPRE-
Terms and licenses: Academic/Nonprofit Terms; Industry Terms: Not Available to Industry
Depositor comments: Constructs are multipart, modular and generated iteratively.
How to cite: AAV-Synapsin-NLS-mTurquoise2dC10-408LOV2-Ja(delta)-NES21-WPRE was a gift from Michael Courtney (Addgene plasmid # 159960 ; http://n2t.net/addgene:159960 ; RRID:Addgene_159960)
