[The description below was written by a language model from this plasmid's Addgene catalogue record and pLannotate feature annotations shown in this document.]
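Description:
AAV-Synapsin-NLS-mTurquoise2dC10-408LOV2-Ja(delta)-NES21-WPRE is an AAV transfer plasmid for neuron-directed mammalian expression of a synthetic optogenetic fusion protein. It is maintained in bacteria as a high-copy plasmid through a ColE1/pUC-type origin with ampicillin selection (AmpR under its own bla promoter), and it also carries an f1 phage origin. The expression cassette is flanked by AAV2 inverted terminal repeats, which allow the intervening DNA to be packaged into recombinant AAV particles. The downstream ITR is annotated in full, while only short fragments of the upstream ITR were detected in the sequenced record, which may reflect the difficulty of reading these structured repeats or a partial deletion.

Between the ITRs, the human synapsin I promoter drives the roughly 1.25 kb insert, followed by a WPRE to enhance transcript stability and expression and a human growth hormone polyadenylation signal. As the name indicates, the open reading frame combines a nuclear localisation signal, a C-terminally truncated (dC10) mTurquoise2 cyan fluorescent protein, a LOV2 photosensory domain beginning at residue 408 with a modified Jα helix, and a nuclear export signal (NES21). The automated annotation labels the LOV2 segment as miniSOG, which is most likely a homology hit, since miniSOG is itself derived from a LOV2 domain. In this "optoNES" design, light-induced unfolding of the Jα helix is expected to expose the export signal and shift the protein out of the nucleus. The close mTurquoise2–LOV2 fusion is described as modified for resonance energy transfer, and the associated work uses such transfer to sensitise and monitor LOV2 switching in situ.
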