Features (pLannotate 1.2.2; 16 found; start..end, strand, type, name):
     12..39      +  repeat_region  AAV2 ITR (fragment): inverted terminal repeat of adeno-associated virus serotype 2 inverted
     68..95      +  repeat_region  AAV2 ITR (fragment): inverted terminal repeat of adeno-associated virus serotype 2 inverted
    175..622     +  promoter       hSyn promoter: human synapsin I promoter; confers neuron-specific expression (Kügler et al., 2003)
    694..1383    +  CDS            mTurquoise2: mTurquoise2 is a basic (constitutively fluorescent) cyan fluorescent protein published in 2012, derived from Aequorea victoria. It is reported to be a rapidly-maturing monomer with very low acid sensitivity.
   1390..1707    +  CDS            miniSOG: miniSOG is a basic (constitutively fluorescent) cyan fluorescent protein published in 2011, derived from Arabidopsis thaliana. It requires the cofactor flavin for fluorescence.
   1844..2432    +  misc_feature   WPRE: woodchuck hepatitis virus posttranscriptional regulatory element
   2440..2458    +  misc_feature   MCS (fragment): multiple cloning site
   2462..2938    +  polyA_signal   hGH poly(A) signal: human growth hormone polyadenylation signal
   2978..3118    +  repeat_region  AAV2 ITR: inverted terminal repeat of adeno-associated virus serotype 2 inverted
   3123..3174    -  misc_feature   bom (fragment): basis of mobility region from pBR322
   3193..3648    +  rep_origin     f1 ori (sequence partly withheld): f1 bacteriophage origin of replication; arrow indicates direction of (+) strand synthesis
   3649..3698    -  misc_feature   bom (fragment): basis of mobility region from pBR322
   3800..3835    -  CDS            rop (fragment): Rop protein, which maintains plasmids at low copy number; rop
   3930..4034    +  promoter       AmpR promoter: bla
   4035..4895    +  CDS            AmpR: β-lactamase; bla; confers resistance to ampicillin, carbenicillin, and related antibiotics
   5066..5654    +  rep_origin     ori: high-copy-number ColE1/pMB1/pBR322/pUC origin of replication
>Addgene plasmid #159960 | AAV-Synapsin-NLS-mTurquoise2dC10-408LOV2-Ja(delta)-NES21-WPRE | addgene full sequence | sequence record 315098 | Addgene NGS Result
CCTGCAGGCAGCTGCGCGCTCGCTCGCTCACTGAGGCCGCCCGGGCGTCGGGCGACCTTTGGTCGCCCGG
CCTCAGTGAGCGAGCGAGCGCGCAGAGAGGGAGTGGCCAACTCCATCACTAGGGGTTCCTGCGGCCGCAC
GCGTGTGTCTAGACTGCAGAGGGCCCTGCGTATGAGTGCAAGTGGGTTTTAGGACCAGGATGAGGCGGGG
TGGGGGTGCCTACCTGACGACCGACCCCGACCCACTGGACAAGCACCCAACCCCCATTCCCCAAATTGCG
CATCCCCTATCAGAGAGGGGGAGGGGAAACAGGATGCGGCGAGGCGCGTGCGCACTGCCAGCTTCAGCAC
CGCGGACAGTGCCTTCGCCCCCGCCTGGCGGCGCGCGCCACCGCCGCCTCAGCACTGAAGGCGCGCTGAC
GTCACTCGCCGGTCCCCCGCAAACTCCCCTTCCCGGCCACCTTGGTCGCGTCCGCGCCGCCGCCGGCCCA
GCCGGACCGCACCACGCGAGGCGCGAGATAGGGGGGCACGGGCGCGACCATCTGCGCTGCGGCGCCGGCG
ACTCAGCGCTGCCTCAGTCTGCGGTGGGCAGCGGAGGAGTCGTGTCGTGCCTGAGAGCGCAGTCGAGAAG
GTACAGCTAGCCGCCACCATGGCCGCAGCAAAGCGCGTGAAGCTGGACCTACCGGTCGCCACCATGGTGA
GCAAGGGCGAGGAGCTGTTCACCGGGGTGGTGCCCATCCTGGTCGAGCTGGACGGCGACGTAAACGGCCA
CAAGTTCAGCGTGTCCGGCGAGGGCGAGGGCGATGCCACCTACGGCAAGCTGACCCTGAAGTTCATCTGC
ACCACCGGCAAGCTGCCCGTGCCCTGGCCCACCCTCGTGACCACCCTGTCCTGGGGCGTGCAGTGCTTCG
CCCGCTACCCCGACCACATGAAGCAGCACGACTTCTTCAAGTCCGCCATGCCCGAAGGCTACGTCCAGGA
GCGCACCATCTTCTTCAAGGACGACGGCAACTACAAGACCCGCGCCGAGGTGAAGTTCGAGGGCGACACC
CTGGTGAACCGCATCGAGCTGAAGGGCATCGACTTCAAGGAGGACGGCAACATCCTGGGGCACAAGCTGG
AGTACAACTACTTTAGCGACAACGTCTATATCACCGCCGACAAGCAGAAGAACGGCATCAAGGCCAACTT
CAAGATCCGCCACAACATCGAGGACGGCGGCGTGCAGCTCGCCGACCACTACCAGCAGAACACCCCCATC
GGCGACGGCCCCGTGCTGCTGCCCGACAACCACTACCTGAGCACCCAGTCCAAGCTTAGCAAAGACCCCA
ACGAGAAGCGCGATCACATGGTCCTGCTGGAGTTCGTGACCGCCGCCGGGCTCGAGAGAATCGAGAAAAA
CTTCGTCATCACCGACCCTAGACTGCCCGATAATCCTATCATCTTCGCCTCCGACTCATTTCTCCAGCTC
ACTGAGTACTCTCGGGAGGAAATTCTGGGCCGGAATTGCCGGTTCCTCCAGGGACCTGAAACCGATAGAG
CCACTGTCCGAAAAATCCGGGATGCCATCGACAATCAGACTGAGGTGACCGTCCAGCTCATCAATTACAC
CAAATCTGGCAAAAAATTCTGGAACCTGTTCCACCTCCAGCCTATGAGAGATCAGAAGGGCGACGTCCAG
TACTTTATTGGCGTCCAGCTGGATGGAACTGAACATGTGAGGGACGCTGCAGAACGAGAGGGCGTGATGC
TCATCAAAAAAACCGCCGAAAACATCGATGAGCTGCTGAAGGAGCTGGCCGACCTGAACCTGGACTAGGG
ATCCGCGGCCGCTAGATAACTGAAATCAACCTCTGGATTACAAAATTTGTGAAAGATTGACTGGTATTCT
TAACTATGTTGCTCCTTTTACGCTATGTGGATACGCTGCTTTAATGCCTTTGTATCATGCTATTGCTTCC
CGTATGGCCTTCATTTTCTCCTCCTTGTATAAATCCTGGTTGCTGTCTCTTTATGAGGAGTTGTGGCCCG
TTGTCAGGCAACGTGGCGTGGTGTGCACTGTGTTTGCTGACGCAACCCCCACTGGTTGGGGCATTGCCAC
CACCTGTCAGCTCCTTTCCGGGACTTTCGCTTTCCCCCTCCCTATTGCCACGGCGGAACTCATCGCCGCC
TGCCTTGCCCGCTGCTGGACAGGGGCTCGGCTGTTGGGCACTGACAATTCCGTGGTGTTGTCGGGGAAAT
CATCGTCCTTTCCTTGGCTGCTCGCCTATGTTGCCACCTGGATTCTGCGCGGGACGTCCTTCTGCTACGT
CCCTTCGGCCCTCAATCCAGCGGACCTTCCTTCCCGCGGCCTGCTGCCGGCTCTGCGGCCTCTTCCGCGT
CTTCGCCTTCGCCCTCAGACGAGTCGGATCTCCCTTTGGGCCGCCTCCCCGCATCGATTGTACCGCGGGC
CCGGGATCTACGGGTGGCATCCCTGTGACCCCTCCCCAGTGCCTCTCCTGGCCCTGGAAGTTGCCACTCC
AGTGCCCACCAGCCTTGTCCTAATAAAATTAAGTTGCATCATTTTGTCTGACTAGGTGTCCTTCTATAAT
ATTATGGGGTGGAGGGGGGTGGTATGGAGCAAGGGGCAAGTTGGGAAGACAACCTGTAGGGCCTGCGGGG
TCTATTGGGAACCAAGCTGGAGTGCAGTGGCACAATCTTGGCTCACTGCAATCTCCGCCTCCTGGGTTCA
AGCGATTCTCCTGCCTCAGCCTCCCGAGTTGTTGGGATTCCAGGCATGCATGACCAGGCTCAGCTAATTT
TTGTTTTTTTGGTAGAGACGGGGTTTCACCATATTGGCCAGGCTGGTCTCCAACTCCTAATCTCAGGTGA
TCTACCCACCTTGGCCTCCCAAATTGCTGGGATTACAGGCGTGAACCACTGCTCCCTTCCCTGTCCTTCT
GATTTTGTAGGTAACCACGTGCGGACCGAGCGGCCGCAGGAACCCCTAGTGATGGAGTTGGCCACTCCCT
CTCTGCGCGCTCGCTCGCTCACTGAGGCCGGGCGACCAAAGGTCGCCCGACGCCCGGGCTTTGCCCGGGC
GGCCTCAGTGAGCGAGCGAGCGCGCAGCTGCCTGCAGGGGCGCCTGATGCGGTATTTTCTCCTTACGCAT
CTGTGCGGTATTTCACACCGCATA
[95 nt withheld, positions 3175-3269]
T
[46 nt withheld, positions 3271-3316]
C
[141 nt withheld, positions 3318-3458]
CCTTTGACGTTGGAGTCCACGTTCTTT
[37 nt withheld, positions 3486-3522]
ACTCTATCTCGGGCTATTCTTTTGATTTATAAGGGATTTTGCCGATTTCGGTCTATTGGTTAAAAAATGA
GCTGATTTAACAAAAATTTAACGCGAATTTTAACAAAATATTAACGTTTACAATTTTATGGTGCACTCTC
AGTACAATCTGCTCTGATGCCGCATAGTTAAGCCAGCCCCGACACCCGCCAACACCCGCTGACGCGCCCT
GACGGGCTTGTCTGCTCCCGGCATCCGCTTACAGACAAGCTGTGACCGTCTCCGGGAGCTGCATGTGTCA
GAGGTTTTCACCGTCATCACCGAAACGCGCGAGACGAAAGGGCCTCGTGATACGCCTATTTTTATAGGTT
AATGTCATGATAATAATGGTTTCTTAGACGTCAGGTGGCACTTTTCGGGGAAATGTGCGCGGAACCCCTA
TTTGTTTATTTTTCTAAATACATTCAAATATGTATCCGCTCATGAGACAATAACCCTGATAAATGCTTCA
ATAATATTGAAAAAGGAAGAGTATGAGTATTCAACATTTCCGTGTCGCCCTTATTCCCTTTTTTGCGGCA
TTTTGCCTTCCTGTTTTTGCTCACCCAGAAACGCTGGTGAAAGTAAAAGATGCTGAAGATCAGTTGGGTG
CACGAGTGGGTTACATCGAACTGGATCTCAACAGCGGTAAGATCCTTGAGAGTTTTCGCCCCGAAGAACG
TTTTCCAATGATGAGCACTTTTAAAGTTCTGCTATGTGGCGCGGTATTATCCCGTATTGACGCCGGGCAA
GAGCAACTCGGTCGCCGCATACACTATTCTCAGAATGACTTGGTTGAGTACTCACCAGTCACAGAAAAGC
ATCTTACGGATGGCATGACAGTAAGAGAATTATGCAGTGCTGCCATAACCATGAGTGATAACACTGCGGC
CAACTTACTTCTGACAACGATCGGAGGACCGAAGGAGCTAACCGCTTTTTTGCACAACATGGGGGATCAT
GTAACTCGCCTTGATCGTTGGGAACCGGAGCTGAATGAAGCCATACCAAACGACGAGCGTGACACCACGA
TGCCTGTAGCAATGGCAACAACGTTGCGCAAACTATTAACTGGCGAACTACTTACTCTAGCTTCCCGGCA
ACAATTAATAGACTGGATGGAGGCGGATAAAGTTGCAGGACCACTTCTGCGCTCGGCCCTTCCGGCTGGC
TGGTTTATTGCTGATAAATCTGGAGCCGGTGAGCGTGGGTCTCGCGGTATCATTGCAGCACTGGGGCCAG
ATGGTAAGCCCTCCCGTATCGTAGTTATCTACACGACGGGGAGTCAGGCAACTATGGATGAACGAAATAG
ACAGATCGCTGAGATAGGTGCCTCACTGATTAAGCATTGGTAACTGTCAGACCAAGTTTACTCATATATA
CTTTAGATTGATTTAAAACTTCATTTTTAATTTAAAAGGATCTAGGTGAAGATCCTTTTTGATAATCTCA
TGACCAAAATCCCTTAACGTGAGTTTTCGTTCCACTGAGCGTCAGACCCCGTAGAAAAGATCAAAGGATC
TTCTTGAGATCCTTTTTTTCTGCGCGTAATCTGCTGCTTGCAAACAAAAAAACCACCGCTACCAGCGGTG
GTTTGTTTGCCGGATCAAGAGCTACCAACTCTTTTTCCGAAGGTAACTGGCTTCAGCAGAGCGCAGATAC
CAAATACTGTTCTTCTAGTGTAGCCGTAGTTAGGCCACCACTTCAAGAACTCTGTAGCACCGCCTACATA
CCTCGCTCTGCTAATCCTGTTACCAGTGGCTGCTGCCAGTGGCGATAAGTCGTGTCTTACCGGGTTGGAC
TCAAGACGATAGTTACCGGATAAGGCGCAGCGGTCGGGCTGAACGGGGGGTTCGTGCACACAGCCCAGCT
TGGAGCGAACGACCTACACCGAACTGAGATACCTACAGCGTGAGCTATGAGAAAGCGCCACGCTTCCCGA
AGGGAGAAAGGCGGACAGGTATCCGGTAAGCGGCAGGGTCGGAACAGGAGAGCGCACGAGGGAGCTTCCA
GGGGGAAACGCCTGGTATCTTTATAGTCCTGTCGGGTTTCGCCACCTCTGACTTGAGCGTCGATTTTTGT
GATGCTCGTCAGGGGGGCGGAGCCTATGGAAAAACGCCAGCAACGCGGCCTTTTTACGGTTCCTGGCCTT
TTGCTGGCCTTTTGCTCACATGT
